Addgene plasmid #65107: pcDNA3-Delta(Pro-MP)ADAM10-HA
Purpose: Expression of HA tagged ADAM10 lacking prodomain and metalloprotease domain in mammalian cells
Depositing lab: Axel Ullrich. Depositing organization: Max Planck Institute of Biochemistry. Publication: TACE cleavage of proamphiregulin regulates GPCR-induced proliferation and motility of cancer cells. Gschwind A, Hart S, Fischer OM, Ullrich A. EMBO J. 2003 May 15;22(10):2411-21. 10.1093/emboj/cdg231 PubMed 12743035.
Backbone
  Vector backbone: pcDNA3
  Backbone manufacturer: Invitrogen
  Backbone size w/o insert (bp): 5446
  Total vector size (bp): 6380
  Modifications to backbone: in-frame HA tag between ApaI and XhoI sites of pcDNA3
  Vector type: Mammalian Expression
  Selectable markers: Neomycin (select with G418)
Growth in bacteria
  Bacterial resistance: Ampicillin, 100 μg/mL
  Growth temperature: 37°C
  Growth strain: DH5alpha
  Copy number: High Copy
Gene/Insert
  Gene/Insert name: Delta(Pro-MP)ADAM10
  Species: H. sapiens (human)
  Insert size (bp): 944
  Mutation: deleted AA 19-455
  GenBank ID: NM_001110
  Entrez Gene: ADAM10 (a.k.a. AD10, AD18, CD156c, CDw156, HsT18717, MADM, RAK, kuz)
  Promoter: CMV
  Tag / fusion protein: HA (C terminal on backbone)
  Cloning method: Restriction Enzyme; 5′ cloning site KpnI (not destroyed); 3′ cloning site ApaI (not destroyed)
  Sequencing primers: 5′ CACTGCTTACTGGCTTATCG; 3′ TGGCAACTAGAAGGCACAG
Terms and licenses: Academic/Nonprofit Terms; Industry Terms: Not Available to Industry
Depositor comments: Mutagenesis creates EcoRI site 57bp downstream of Start ATG
How to cite: pcDNA3-Delta(Pro-MP)ADAM10-HA was a gift from Axel Ullrich (Addgene plasmid # 65107 ; http://n2t.net/addgene:65107 ; RRID:Addgene_65107)
