[The description below was written by a language model from this plasmid's Addgene catalogue record and the feature table of its GenBank file.]
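Description:
pcDNA3-Delta(Pro-MP)ADAM10-HA is a mammalian expression plasmid built on the Invitrogen pcDNA3 backbone, about 6.4 kb in total. It is propagated in E. coli as a high-copy plasmid under ampicillin selection. It also carries a neomycin resistance marker, so transfected mammalian cells can be selected with G418. The backbone was modified by placing an in-frame HA epitope tag between the ApaI and XhoI sites, so any coding sequence cloned upstream without a stop codon acquires a C-terminal HA tag.

The insert is a roughly 0.9 kb truncated human ADAM10 cDNA cloned between KpnI and ApaI and transcribed from the CMV promoter. Amino acids 19–455 are deleted, which removes the prodomain and the metalloprotease domain. The extreme N-terminal residues are kept and joined to the remaining C-terminal portion of the protein. The depositor notes that the mutagenesis introduced an EcoRI site 57 bp downstream of the start codon, which corresponds to the deletion junction. The encoded protein therefore lacks the catalytic domain, and the HA tag allows its detection or immunoprecipitation. The stated purpose is simply expression of this truncated form in mammalian cells. The associated publication concerns metalloprotease-mediated shedding of proamphiregulin in GPCR-induced cancer cell proliferation and motility, but the record does not spell out how this mutant was used there.

The sequence held for this plasmid consists of only two partial reads, of 829 and 475 bp, not a full assembly. The longer read is annotated with the T7 promoter that lies upstream of the cloning site and a Kozak consensus at the start of the open reading frame. The shorter read carries no annotated features. The CMV promoter, HA tag, resistance genes and origins are thus known from the catalogue fields rather than from these annotations.
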