LOCUS       Exported 475 bp ds-DNA linear SYN 22-MAY-2021
DEFINITION  Expression of HA tagged ADAM10 lacking prodomain and metalloprotease
            domain in mammalian cells.
ACCESSION   .
VERSION     .
KEYWORDS    pcDNA3-Delta(Pro-MP)ADAM10-HA
SOURCE      synthetic DNA construct
  ORGANISM  synthetic DNA construct
REFERENCE   1 (bases 1 to 475)
  AUTHORS   Gschwind A, Hart S, Fischer OM, Ullrich A
  TITLE     TACE cleavage of proamphiregulin regulates GPCR-induced
            proliferation and motility of cancer cells.
  JOURNAL   EMBO J. 2003 May 15;22(10):2411-21.
  PUBMED    12743035
REFERENCE   2 (bases 1 to 475)
  AUTHORS   .
  TITLE     Direct Submission
  JOURNAL   Exported May 22, 2021 from SnapGene Server 1.1.58
            http://www.snapgene.com
FEATURES             Location/Qualifiers
     source          1..475
                     /organism="synthetic DNA construct"
                     /mol_type="other DNA"
ORIGIN
        1 ggagcccaag cttggtaccg ccccatggtg ttgctgagag tgttaattct gctcctctcc
       61 tgggcggcgg ggatgggaga attcggccaa cctatttgtg gaaatggaat ggtagaacaa
      121 ggtgaagaat gtgattgtgg ctatagtgac cagtgtaaag atgaatgctg cttcgatgca
      181 aatcaaccag agggaagaaa atgcaaactg aaacctggga aacagtgcag tccaagtcaa
      241 ggtccttgtt gtacagcaca gtgtgcattc aagtcaaagt ctgagaagtg tcgggatgat
      301 tcagactgtg caagggaagg aatatgtaat ggcttcacag ctctctgccc agcatctgac
      361 cctaaaccaa acttcacaga ctgtaatagg catacacaag tgtgcattaa tgggcaatgt
      421 gcaggttcta tctgtgagaa atatggctta gaggagtgta cgtgtgccag ttctg
//
