LOCUS       Exported 829 bp ds-DNA linear SYN 22-MAY-2021
DEFINITION  Expression of HA tagged ADAM10 lacking prodomain and metalloprotease
            domain in mammalian cells.
ACCESSION   .
VERSION     .
KEYWORDS    pcDNA3-Delta(Pro-MP)ADAM10-HA
SOURCE      synthetic DNA construct
  ORGANISM  synthetic DNA construct
REFERENCE   1 (bases 1 to 829)
  AUTHORS   Gschwind A, Hart S, Fischer OM, Ullrich A
  TITLE     TACE cleavage of proamphiregulin regulates GPCR-induced
            proliferation and motility of cancer cells.
  JOURNAL   EMBO J. 2003 May 15;22(10):2411-21.
  PUBMED    12743035
REFERENCE   2 (bases 1 to 829)
  AUTHORS   .
  TITLE     Direct Submission
  JOURNAL   Exported May 22, 2021 from SnapGene Server 1.1.58
            http://www.snapgene.com
FEATURES             Location/Qualifiers
     source          1..829
                     /organism="synthetic DNA construct"
                     /mol_type="other DNA"
     primer_bind     36..55
                     /label=T7
                     /note="T7 promoter, forward primer"
     promoter        36..54
                     /label=T7 promoter
                     /note="promoter for bacteriophage T7 RNA polymerase"
     regulatory      74..83
                     /regulatory_class="other"
                     /note="vertebrate consensus sequence for strong initiation
                     of translation (Kozak, 1987)"
ORIGIN
        1 actagagaac ccactgctta ctggcttatc gaaattaata cgactcacta tagggagacc
       61 caagcttggt accgccacca tggtgttgct gagagtgtta attctgctcc tctcctgggc
      121 ggcggggatg ggagaattcg gccaacctat ttgtggaaat ggaatggtag aacaaggtga
      181 agaatgtgat tgtggctata gtgaccagtg taaagatgaa tgctgcttcg atgcaaatca
      241 accagaggga agaaaatgca aactgaaacc tgggaaacag tgcagtccaa gtcaaggtcc
      301 ttgttgtaca gcacagtgtg cattcaagtc aaagtctgag aagtgtcggg atgattcaga
      361 ctgtgcaagg gaaggaatat gtaatggctt cacagctctc tgcccagcat ctgaccctaa
      421 accaaacttc acagactgta ataggcatac acaagtgtgc attaatgggc aatgtgcagg
      481 ttctatctgt gagaaatatg gcttagagga gtgtacgtgt gccagttctg atggcaaaga
      541 tgataaagaa ttatgccatg tatgctgtat gaagaaaatg gacccatcaa cttgtgccag
      601 tacagggtct gtgcagtgga gtaggcactt cagtggtcga accatcaccc tgcaacctgg
      661 atccccttgc aacgatttta gaggttactg tgatgtcttc atgcggtgca gattagtaga
      721 tgctgatggt cctctagcta ggcttaaaaa agcaattttt agtccagagc tctatgaaaa
      781 cattgctgaa tggattgtgg ctcattggtg ggcagtatta cttatggga
//
