>Addgene plasmid #65107 | pcDNA3-Delta(Pro-MP)ADAM10-HA | depositor partial sequence | sequence record 110258 | nt 2713-2570 of NM_001110 + flanking vector sequence
GCGAGCTTGCATTAGGTGCCTTAGCCGCGGCCGCTAGCTCGAGTTAGCGTAATCTGGAACATCGTATGGG
TAGGGCCCTCCTCCGCGTCTCATGTGTCCCATTTGATAACTCTCTCGGGGCCGCTGACGCTGGGGTTGCT
GAATGGGCTGTGGAGGTCTCCTCCTCTTTAAAGTGCCT
