>Addgene plasmid #65107 | pcDNA3-Delta(Pro-MP)ADAM10-HA | addgene partial sequence | sequence record 165346 | BGH-rev 5'-TAGAAGGCACAGTCGAGG-3'
CTATAGCCGCGGCCGCTAGCTCGAGTTAAGCGTAATCTGGAACATCGTATGGGTAGGGCCCTCCTCCGCG
TCTCATGTGTCCCATTTGATAACTCTCTCGGGGCCGCTGACGCTGGGGTTGCTGAATGGGCTGTGGAGGT
CTCCTCCTCTTTAAAGTGCCTGGAAGTGGTTTAGGAGGAGGCAGCTTTGGATTACTACTTGGAGTATGAA
CACCGCATATCTTAATAAATCCAGCCATTAGCATGATCAGAGCAATTCCCATAAGTAATACTGCCCACCA
ATGAGCCACAATCCATTCAGCAATGTTTTCATAGAGCTCTGGACTAAAAATTGCTTTTTTAAGCCTAGCT
AGAGGACCATCAGCATCTACTAATCTGCACCGCATGAAGACATCACAGTAACCTCTAAAATCGTTGCAAG
GGGATCCAGGTTGCAGGGTGATGGTTCGACCACTGAAGTGCCTACTCCACTGCACAGACCCTGTACTGGC
ACAAGTTGATGGGTCCATTTTCTTCATACAGCATACATGGCATAATTCTTTATCATCTTTGCCATCAGAA
CTGGCACACGTACACTCCTCTAAGCCATATTTCTCACAGATAGAACCTGCACATTGCCCATTAATGCACA
CTTGTGTATGCCTATTACAGTCTGTGAAGTTTGGTTTAGGGTCAGATGCTGGGCAGAGAGCTGTGAAGCC
ATTACATATTCCTTCCCTTGCACAGTCTGAATCATCCCGACACTTCTCAGACTTTGACTTGAATGCACAC
TGTGCTGTACAACAAGGACCTTGACTTGGACTGC
